Addgene plasmid #127951: No promoter (ColE1)
Purpose: CFP fluorescent reporter with no promoter
Depositing lab: Mary Dunlop. Depositing organization: Boston University Main Campus. Publication: Forecasting cell fate during antibiotic exposure using stochastic gene expression. Rossi NA, El Meouche I, Dunlop MJ. Commun Biol. 2019 Jul 11;2:259. doi: 10.1038/s42003-019-0509-0. eCollection 2019. PubMed 31312728.
Backbone
  Vector backbone: ColE1
  Vector type: Bacterial Expression
Growth in bacteria
  Bacterial resistance: Kanamycin, 50 μg/mL
  Growth temperature: 37°C
  Growth strain: MG1655
  Copy number: Low Copy
Gene/Insert
  Gene/Insert name: No promoter
  Cloning method: Ligation Independent Cloning
  Sequencing primers: 5′ NA
Terms and licenses: Academic/Nonprofit Terms; Industry Terms: Not Available to Industry
How to cite: No promoter (ColE1) was a gift from Mary Dunlop (Addgene plasmid # 127951 ; http://n2t.net/addgene:127951 ; RRID:Addgene_127951)
