[The description below was written by a language model from this plasmid's Addgene catalogue record and pLannotate feature annotations shown in this document.]
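Description:
No promoter (ColE1) is a small bacterial plasmid (about 2.7 kb) that serves as a promoterless cyan fluorescent reporter for use in Escherichia coli; the record lists MG1655 as the growth strain. It replicates from a ColE1-type origin and is selected with kanamycin through a neo/nptII aminoglycoside phosphotransferase gene. The catalogue entry describes it as low copy, whereas the automated annotation labels the origin as the high-copy ColE1/pMB1/pUC family; the record does not resolve this difference. A short Tn5 transposase fragment flagged next to the resistance gene is most likely residual sequence carried along with the Tn5-derived kanamycin cassette rather than a functional element. A CAP binding site is also annotated nearby on the same strand.

The payload is an mCerulean coding sequence, a rapidly maturing monomeric cyan variant derived from Aequorea victoria GFP. It is followed by tandem rrnB T1 and T7Te transcription terminators. No promoter is annotated upstream of the reporter, in line with the stated design, and only about 50 bp lie ahead of the open reading frame. A lambda t0 terminator sits downstream of the kanamycin resistance gene, between it and the origin, which should limit read-through from the marker. This helps insulate the reporter from other transcription on the plasmid.

According to the record, the plasmid was built by ligation-independent cloning. It comes from a study of stochastic gene expression and cell fate during antibiotic exposure. Lacking a promoter, it most plausibly serves as a negative or background control for CFP fluorescence alongside matched promoter–reporter constructs on the same backbone, although the record does not state this use explicitly.
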