Features (pLannotate 1.2.2; 8 found; start..end, strand, type, name):
     50..760     +  CDS            mCerulean: mCerulean is a basic (constitutively fluorescent) cyan fluorescent protein published in 2005, derived from Aequorea victoria. It is reported to be a very rapidly-maturing monomer.
    799..870     +  terminator     rrnB T1 terminator: transcription terminator T1 from the E. coli rrnB gene
    886..913     +  terminator     T7Te terminator: phage T7 early transcription terminator
    944..1532    -  rep_origin     ori: high-copy-number ColE1/pMB1/pBR322/pUC origin of replication
   1615..1709    -  terminator     lambda t0 terminator: transcription terminator from phage lambda
   1743..2534    -  CDS            neo: KKA2_KLEPN - Also known as kan, nptII. Experimental evidence at protein level: Swiss-Prot protein existence level 1. Resistance to kanamycin, neomycin, paromomycin, ribostamycin, butirosin and gentamicin B. From Klebsiella pneumoniae.
   2566..2670    -  CDS            tnpA (fragment): TN5P_ECOLX - Also known as tnp. Experimental evidence at protein level: Swiss-Prot protein existence level 1. Mediates transposition of transposon Tn5 by a 'cut and paste' mechanism. First, the monomeric transposase binds the 19 bp inverted DNA repeats flanking the transposon. Then, dimerization of the DNA- bound transposase creates a synaptic DNA complex. After nicking of the first DNA strand, excision of the transposon proceeds through a series of intermediates. The transposase then mediates the insertion of the transposon at a new site by strand transfer. The activity of the wild- type tran
   2685..2706    -  protein_bind   CAP binding site: CAP binding activates transcription in the presence of cAMP. E. coli catabolite activator protein
>Addgene plasmid #127951 | No promoter (ColE1) | addgene full sequence | sequence record 252252 | Addgene NGS Result
GGATCCTTAACTTTAAAGAGGAGAAAGGTACCGCATGACTAGCAAAAGAAGCAAAGGTGAAGAACTGTTC
ACTGGTGTTGTTCCAATTCTGGTTGAACTGGATGGTGATGTTAATGGTCACAAATTTTCTGTCTCTGGTG
AGGGTGAAGGTGATGCAACCTACGGTAAACTGACCCTGAAATTTATTTGCACTACTGGTAAACTGCCTGT
TCCGTGGCCAACCCTGGTCACTACTCTGACTTGGGGTGTTCAATGCTTTGCTCGTTACCCAGATCACATG
AAACAGCATGACTTTTTCAAGTCTGCCATGCCGGAAGGTTATGTTCAGGAACGTACTATCTTTTTCAAAG
ATGACGGTAACTACAAGACCCGTGCTGAAGTCAAGTTTGAAGGTGATACCCTGGTTAATCGTATCGAGCT
GAAAGGTATTGATTTTAAAGAAGATGGTAACATTCTGGGTCACAAACTGGAATACAACGCTATTTCTGAT
AATGTATACATCACTGCTGACAAACAAAAGAATGGTATCAAAGCTAATTTCAAAATTCGTCACAACATTG
AAGATGGTAGCGTTCAACTGGCAGACCATTATCAACAAAATACTCCAATTGGCGATGGCCCTGTCCTGCT
GCCAGACAACCATTACCTGTCCACCCAATCTCGTCTGTCTAAAGATCCGAACGAAAAGCGCGATCACATG
GTCCTGCTGGAGTTTGTAACCGCTGCTGGTATTACCCTGGGCATGGATGAACTGTATAAATAATAGGGAT
CCAAACTCGAGTAAGGATCTCCAGGCATCAAATAAAACGAAAGGCTCAGTCGAAAGACTGGGCCTTTCGT
TTTATCTGTTGTTTGTCGGTGAACGCTCTCTACTAGAGTCACACTGGCTCACCTTCGGGTGGGCCTTTCT
GCGTTTATACCTAGGGGCCGCGTTGCTGGCGTTTTTCCATAGGCTCCGCCCCCCTGACGAGCATCACAAA
AATCGACGCTCAAGTCAGAGGTGGCGAAACCCGACAGGACTATAAAGATACCAGGCGTTTCCCCCTGGAA
GCTCCCTCGTGCGCTCTCCTGTTCCGACCCTGCCGCTTACCGGATACCTGTCCGCCTTTCTCCCTTCGGG
AAGCGTGGCGCTTTCTCATAGCTCACGCTGTAGGTATCTCAGTTCGGTGTAGGTCGTTCGCTCCAAGCTG
GGCTGTGTGCACGAACCCCCCGTTCAGCCCGACCGCTGCGCCTTATCCGGTAACTATCGTCTTGAGTCCA
ACCCGGTAAGACACGACTTATCGCCACTGGCAGCAGCCACTGGTAACAGGATTAGCAGAGCGAGGTATGT
AGGCGGTGCTACAGAGTTCTTGAAGTGGTGGCCTAACTACGGCTACACTAGAAGGACAGTATTTGGTATC
TGCGCTCTGCTGAAGCCAGTTACCTTCGGAAAAAGAGTTGGTAGCTCTTGATCCGGCAAACAAACCACCG
CTGGTAGCGGTGGTTTTTTTGTTTGCAAGCAGCAGATTACGCGCAGAAAAAAAGGATCTCAAGAAGATCC
TTTGATCTTTTCTACGGGGTCTGACGCTCAGTGGAACGAAAACTCACGTTAAGGGATTTTGGTCATGAGC
TTGGATTCTCACCAATAAAAAACGCCCGGCGGCAACCGAGCGTTCTGAACAAATCCAGATGGAGTTCTGA
GGTCATTACTGGATCTATCAACAGGAGTCCAAGCGAGCTCTCGAACCCCAGAGTCCCGCTCAGAAGAACT
CGTCAAGAAGGCGATAGAAGGCGATGCGCTGCGAATCGGGAGCGGCGATACCGTAAAGCACGAGGAAGCG
GTCAGCCCATTCGCCGCCAAGCTCTTCAGCAATATCACGGGTAGCCAACGCTATGTCCTGATAGCGGTCC
GCCACACCCAGCCGGCCACAGTCGATGAATCCAGAAAAGCGGCCATTTTCCACCATGATATTCGGCAAGC
AGGCATCGCCATGGGTCACGACGAGATCCTCGCCGTCGGGCATGCGCGCCTTGAGCCTGGCGAACAGTTC
GGCTGGCGCGAGCCCCTGATGCTCTTCGTCCAGATCATCCTGATCGACAAGACCGGCTTCCATCCGAGTA
CGTGCTCGCTCGATGCGATGTTTCGCTTGGTGGTCGAATGGGCAGGTAGCCGGATCAAGCGTATGCAGCC
GCCGCATTGCATCAGCCATGATGGATACTTTCTCGGCAGGAGCAAGGTGAGATGACAGGAGATCCTGCCC
CGGCACTTCGCCCAATAGCAGCCAGTCCCTTCCCGCTTCAGTGACAACGTCGAGCACAGCTGCGCAAGGA
ACGCCCGTCGTGGCCAGCCACGATAGCCGCGCTGCCTCGTCCTGCAGTTCATTCAGGGCACCGGACAGGT
CGGTCTTGACAAAAAGAACCGGGCGCCCCTGCGCTGACAGCCGGAACACGGCGGCATCAGAGCAGCCGAT
TGTCTGTTGTGCCCAGTCATAGCCGAATAGCCTCTCCACCCAAGCGGCCGGAGAACCTGCGTGCAATCCA
TCTTGTTCAATCATGCGAAACGATCCTCATCCTGTCTCTTGATCAGATCATGATCCCCTGCGCCATCAGA
TCCTTGGCGGCAAGAAAGCCATCCAGTTTACTTTGCAGGGCTTCCCAACCTTACCAGAGGGCGCCCCAGC
TGGCAATTCCGACGTCGGTGCCTAATGAGTGAGCTAACTTACATTAATTGCGTTGCGCGTTGACTACCTG
GGTGGTC
